>Addgene plasmid #42378 | BIRC3A | depositor partial sequence | sequence record 57211 | BIRC3A sequence 382 bps
CATATGCACCATCATCATCATCATTCTTCTGGTGTAGATCTGGGTACCGAGAACCTGTACTTCCAATCCA
TGAGATACACAGTTTCTAATCTGAGCATGCAGACACATGCAGCCCGCTTTAAAACATTCTTTAACTGGCC
CTCTAGTGTTCTAGTTAATCCTGAGCAGCTTGCAAGTGCGGGTTTTTATTATGTGGGTAACAGTGATGAT
GTCAAATGCTTTTGCTGTGATGGTGGACTCAGGTGTTGGGAATCTGGAGATGATCCATGGGTTCAACATG
CCAAGTGGTTTCCAAGGTGTGAGTACTTGATAAGAATTAAAGGACAGGAGTTCATCCGTCAAGTTCAAGC
CAGTTGACAGTAAAGGTGGATACGGATCCGAA
