>Addgene plasmid #42378 | BIRC3A | addgene partial sequence | sequence record 59424 | T7 5'-TAATACGACTCACTATAGGG-3'
ATTCCCTCTAGAAATAATTTTGTTTAACTTTAAGAAGGAGATATACATATGCACCATCATCATCATCATT
CTTCTGGTGTAGATCTGGGTACCGAGAACCTGTACTTCCAATCCATGAGATACACAGTTTCTAATCTGAG
CATGCAGACACATGCAGCCCGCTTTAAAACATTCTTTAACTGGCCCTCTAGTGTTCTAGTTAATCCTGAG
CAGCTTGCAAGTGCGGGTTTTTATTATGTGGGTAACAGTGATGATGTCAAATGCTTTTGCTGTGATGGTG
GACTCAGGTGTTGGGAATCTGGAGATGATCCATGGGTTCAACATGCCAAGTGGTTTCCAAGGTGTGAGTA
CTTGATAAGAATTAAAGGACAGGAGTTCATCCGTCAAGTTCAAGCCAGTTGACAGTAAAGGTGGATACGG
ATCCGAATTCGAGCTCCGTCGACAAGCTTGCGGCCGCACTCGAGCACCACCACCACCACCACTGAGATCC
GGCTGCTAACAAAGCCCGAAAGGAAGCTGAGTTGGCTGCTGCCACCGCTGAGCAATAACTAGCATAACCC
CTTGGGGCCTCTAAACGGGTCTTGAGGGGTTTTTTGCTGAAAGGAGGAACTATATCCGGATTGGCGAATG
GG
[124 nt withheld, positions 633-756]
C
[91 nt withheld, positions 758-848]
A
[49 nt withheld, positions 850-898]
CCTTTGACGTTGGAGTCCACGTTCTTT
[37 nt withheld, positions 926-962]
ACCCTA
