[The description below was written by a language model from this plasmid's Addgene catalogue record.]
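Description:
BIRC3A is a bacterial expression plasmid built on the pNIC28-Bsa4 backbone from the Structural Genomics Consortium, designed to produce a fragment of human BIRC3 (also known as c-IAP2, API2 or MIHC) for structure determination. It is a high-copy plasmid maintained in E. coli under kanamycin selection. The record gives no feature table, so the origin of replication and the exact regulatory elements are not listed. The use of T7 and T7-terminator sequencing primers, together with the depositor's recommendation of a DE3-type expression host carrying rare-codon tRNAs, indicates that the insert sits in a T7 promoter/terminator expression cassette driven by T7 RNA polymerase supplied by the host.

The insert is about 382 bp, far shorter than the full BIRC3 coding sequence, and the record itself warns that it may not be the full ORF. It therefore encodes a single domain-sized portion of this inhibitor-of-apoptosis family protein, corresponding to the construct linked to a deposited crystal structure, although the precise residue boundaries are not stated. The mutation field simply refers to the comments, which do not describe any specific sequence change. The fragment was introduced by ligation-independent cloning and is fused at its N terminus to a hexahistidine tag followed by a TEV protease cleavage site. This allows the recombinant protein to be captured by immobilised metal affinity chromatography and the tag then removed by TEV digestion. The plasmid is typically used for recombinant overexpression and purification of this BIRC3 fragment for crystallography and related structural or biophysical studies.
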