Addgene plasmid #42378: BIRC3A
Purpose: Bacterial expression for structure determination; may not be full ORF
Depositing lab: Nicola Burgess-Brown. Depositing organization: University of Oxford.
Backbone
  Vector backbone: pNIC28-Bsa4
  Backbone manufacturer: SGC
  Vector type: Bacterial Expression
Growth in bacteria
  Bacterial resistance: Kanamycin, 50 μg/mL
  Growth temperature: 37°C
  Growth strain: Mach1 ;
  Copy number: High Copy
Gene/Insert
  Gene/Insert name: BIRC3A (alt names: BIRC3; gi|22766816; PDB:2UVL)
  Species: H. sapiens (human)
  Insert size (bp): 382
  Mutation: See Comments
  GenBank ID: BIRC3 gi|22766816
  Entrez Gene: BIRC3 (a.k.a. AIP1, API2, CIAP2, HAIP1, HIAP1, IAP-1, MALT2, MIHC, RNF49, c-IAP2)
  Tag / fusion protein: His6-TEV (N terminal on insert)
  Cloning method: Ligation Independent Cloning
  Sequencing primers: 5′ T7; 3′ T7-term
Terms and licenses: Academic/Nonprofit Terms; Industry Terms: Not Available to Industry
Depositor comments: http://www.thesgc.org/structures/2UVL/ Use BL21(DE3)-R3-pRARE2 strain for expression.
How to cite: BIRC3A was a gift from Nicola Burgess-Brown (Addgene plasmid # 42378 ; http://n2t.net/addgene:42378 ; RRID:Addgene_42378)
